>Addgene plasmid #152057 | pGBW-m4133347 | depositor full sequence | sequence record 295069 | Full Sequence
CACCATGTTTCATCTCGTTGACTTTCAGGTTACTATAGCAGAGATATTACTAATTATTATGAGGACTTTT
AAAGTTTCCATTTGGAATCTTGATTACATCATAAACCTCATAATTAAAAATTTATCTAAGTCACTAACTG
AGAATAAATATTCTCAATTAGATGAAGAGCAACCAATGGAGATTGATGAAAACCTTTACTTTCAGTCGAT
GAGTGACAAAATCATTCATCTAACCGATGACTCCTTTGATACAGACGTGTTGAAGGCCGATGGTGCGATA
CTGGTAGATTTCTGGGCTGAATGGTGTGGCCCGTGCAAGATGATCGCACCCATTCTGGACGAGATCGCCG
ACGAGTATCAAGGAAAATTAACTGTCGCTAAGCTTAATATAGATCAGAACCCAGGGACGGCACCTAAATA
CGGCATCAGGGGAATACCTACCCTCCTGCTCTTTAAGAATGGGGAAGTTGCCGCGACAAAAGTGGGAGCC
CTGTCTAAGGGCCAGCTAAAAGAGTTCTTGGACGCTAACCTGGCAGGTTCAGGCTCGGGGCACATGCACC
ATCACCATCACCATAGCAGCGGGCTCGTGCCACGCGGCTAAGCTAGCTTGACTGACTGAGATACAGCGTA
CCTTCAGCTCACAGACATGATAAGATACATTGATGAGTTTGGACAAACCACAACTAGAATGCAGTGAAAA
AAATGCTTTATTTGTGAAATTTGTGATGCTATTGCTTTATTTGTAACCATTATAAGCTGCAATAAACAAG
TTAACAACAACAATTGCATTCATTTTATGTTTCAGGTTCAGGGGGAGGTGTGGGAGGTTTTTTAAAGCAA
GTAAAACCTCTACAAATGTGGTATTGGCCCATCTCTATCGGTATCGTAGCATAACCCCTTGGGGCCTCTA
AACGGGTCTTGAGGGGTTTTTTGTGCCCCTCGGGCCGGATTGCTATCTACCGGCATTGGCGCAGAAAAAA
ATGCCTGATGCGACGCTGCGCGTCTTATACTCCCACATATGCCAGATTCAGCAACGGATACGGCTTCCCC
AACTTGCCCACTTCCATACGTGTCCTCCTTACCAGAAATTTATCCTTAAGGTCGTCAGCTATCCTGCAGG
CGATCTCTCGATTTCGATCAAGACATTCCTTTAATGGTCTTTTCTGGACACCACTAGGGGTCAGAAGTAG
TTCATCAAACTTTCTTCCCTCCCTAATCTCATTGGTTACCTTGGGCTATCGAAACTTAATTAACCAGTCA
AGTCAGCTACTTGGCGAGATCGACTTGTCTGGGTTTCGACTACGCTCAGAATTGCGTCAGTCAAGTTCGA
TCTGGTCCTTGCTATTGCACCCGTTCTCCGATTACGAGTTTCATTTAAATCATGTGAGCAAAAGGCCAGC
AAAAGGCCAGGAACCGTAAAAAGGCCGCGTTGCTGGCGTTTTTCCATAGGCTCCGCCCCCCTGACGAGCA
TCACAAAAATCGACGCTCAAGTCAGAGGTGGCGAAACCCGACAGGACTATAAAGATACCAGGCGTTTCCC
CCTGGAAGCTCCCTCGTGCGCTCTCCTGTTCCGACCCTGCCGCTTACCGGATACCTGTCCGCCTTTCTCC
CTTCGGGAAGCGTGGCGCTTTCTCATAGCTCACGCTGTAGGTATCTCAGTTCGGTGTAGGTCGTTCGCTC
CAAGCTGGGCTGTGTGCACGAACCCCCCGTTCAGCCCGACCGCTGCGCCTTATCCGGTAACTATCGTCTT
GAGTCCAACCCGGTAAGACACGACTTATCGCCACTGGCAGCAGCCACTGGTAACAGGATTAGCAGAGCGA
GGTATGTAGGCGGTGCTACAGAGTTCTTGAAGTGGTGGCCTAACTACGGCTACACTAGAAGAACAGTATT
TGGTATCTGCGCTCTGCTGAAGCCAGTTACCTTCGGAAAAAGAGTTGGTAGCTCTTGATCCGGCAAACAA
ACCACCGCTGGTAGCGGTGGTTTTTTTGTTTGCAAGCAGCAGATTACGCGCAGAAAAAAAGGATCTCAAG
AAGATCCTTTGATCTTTTCTACGGGGTCTGACGCTCAGTGGAACGAAAACTCACGTTAAGGGATTTTGGT
CATGAGATTATCAAAAAGGATCTTCACCTAGATCCTTTTAAATTAAAAATGAAGTTTTAAATCAATCTAA
AGTATATATGAGTAAACTTGGTCTGACAGTTACCAATGCTTAATCAGTGAGGCACCTATCTCAGCGATCT
GTCTATTTCGTTCATCCATAGTTGCATTTAAATTTCCGAACTCTCCAAGGCCCTCGTCGGAAAATCTTCA
AACCTTTCGTCCGATCCATCTTGCAGGCTACCTCTCGAACGAACTATCGCAAGTCTCTTGGCCGGCCTTG
CGCCTTGGCTATTGCTTGGCAGCGCCTATCGCCAGGTATTACTCCAATCCCGAATATCCGAGATCGGGAT
CACCCGAGAGAAGTTCAACCTACATCCTCAATCCCGATCTATCCGAGATCCGAGGAATATCGAAATCGGG
GCGCGCCTGGCCTCCGCGCCGGGTTTTGGCGCCTCCCGCGGGCGCCCCCCTCGTCACGGCGAGCGCTGCC
ACGTCAGACGAAGGGCGCAGGAGCGTCCTGATCCTTCCGCCCGGACGCTCAGGACAGCGGCCCGCTGCTC
ATAAGACTCGGCCTTAGAACCCCAGTATCAGCAGAAGGACATTTTAGGACGGGACTTGGGTGACTCTAGG
GCACTGGTTTTCTTTCCAGAGAGCGGAACAGGCGAGGAAAAGTAGTCCCTTCTCGGCGATTCTGCGGAGG
GATCTCCGTGGGGCGGTGAACGCCGATGATTATATAAGGACGCGCCGGGTGTGGCACAGCTAGTTCCGTC
GCAGCCGGGATTTGGGTCGCGGTTCTTGTTTGTGGATCGCTGTGATCGTCACTTGGTGAGTAGCGGGCTG
CTGGGCTGGCCGGGGCTTTCGTGGCCGCCGGGCCGCTCGGTGGGACGGAAGCGTGTGGAGAGACCGCCAA
GGGCTGTAGTCTGGGTCCGCGAGCAAGGTTGCCCTGAACTGGGGGTTGGGGGGAGCGCAGCAAAATGGCG
GCTGTTCCCGAGTCTTGAATGGAAGACGCTTGTGAGGCGGGCTGTGAGGTCGTTGAAACAAGGTGGGGGG
CATGGTGGGCGGCAAGAACCCAAGGTCTTGAGCCCTTCGCTAATGCGGGAAAGCTCTTATTCGGGTGAGA
TGGGCTGGGCACCATCTGGGGACCCTGACGTGAAGTTTGTCACTGACTGGAGAACTCGGTTTGTCGTCTG
TTGCGGGGGCGGCAGTTATGGCGGTGCCGTTGGGCAGTGCACCCGTACCTTTGGGAGCGCGCGCCCTCGT
CGTGTCGTGACGTCACCCGTTCTGTTGGCTTATAATGCAGGGTGGGGCCACCTGCCGGTAGGTGTGCGGT
AGGCTTTTCTCCGTCGCAGGACGCAGGGTTCGGGCCTAGGGTAGGCTCTCCTGAATCGACAGGCGCCGGA
CCTCTGGTGAGGGGAGGGATAAGTGAGGCGTCAGTTTCTTTGGTCGGTTTTATGTACCTATCTTCTTAAG
TAGCTGAAGCTCCGGTTTTGAACTATGCGCTCGGGGTTGGCGAGTGTGTTTTGTGAAGTTTTTTAGGCAC
CTTTTGAAATGTAATCATTTGGGTCAATATGTAATTTTCAGTGTTAGACTTGTAAATTGTCCGCTAAATT
CTGGCCGTTTTTGGCTTTTTTGTTAGACAACATGACCGAGTACAAGCCCACGGTGCGCCTCGCCACCCGC
GACGACGTCCCCAGGGCCGTACGCACCCTCGCCGCCGCGTTCGCCGACTACCCCGCCACGCGCCACACCG
TCGATCCGGACCGCCACATCGAGCGGGTCACCGAGCTGCAAGAACTCTTCCTCACGCGCGTCGGGCTCGA
CATCGGCAAGGTGTGGGTCGCGGACGACGGCGCCGCGGTGGCGGTCTGGACCACGCCGGAGAGCGTCGAA
GCGGGGGCGGTGTTCGCCGAGATCGGCCCGCGCATGGCCGAGTTGAGCGGTTCCCGGCTGGCCGCGCAGC
AACAGATGGAGGGCCTCCTGGCGCCGCACCGGCCCAAGGAGCCCGCGTGGTTCCTGGCCACCGTCGGCGT
CTCGCCCGACCACCAGGGCAAGGGTCTGGGCAGCGCCGTCGTGCTCCCCGGAGTGGAGGCCGCCGAGCGC
GCCGGGGTGCCCGCCTTCCTGGAGACCTCCGCGCCCCGCAACCTCCCCTTCTACGAGCGGCTCGGCTTCA
CCGTCACCGCCGACGTCGAGGTGCCCGAAGGACCGCGCACCTGGTGCATGACCCGCAAGCCCGGTGCCTA
GGCTAGTATGTAAGCCTAGTCTTAGATAATAAAATCGCTATCCATCGAAGATGGATGTGTGTTGGTTTTT
TGTGTGTGTAACGCTAGGCGCGCCTGGTGTACCGAGAACGATCCTCTCAGTGCGAGTCTCGACGATCCAT
ATCGTTGCTTGGCAGTCAGCCAGTCGGAATCCAGCTTGGGACCCAGGAAGTCCAATCGTCAGATATTGTA
CTCAAGCCTGGTCACGGCAGCGTACCGATCTGTTTAAACCTAGATATTGATAGTCTGATCGGTCAACGTA
TAATCGAGTCCTAGCTTTTGCAAACATCTATCAAGAGACAGGATCAGCAGGAGGCTTTCGCATGAGTATT
CAACATTTCCGTGTCGCCCTTATTCCCTTTTTTGCGGCATTTTGCCTTCCTGTTTTTGCTCACCCAGAAA
CGCTGGTGAAAGTAAAAGATGCTGAAGATCAGTTGGGTGCGCGAGTGGGTTACATCGAACTGGATCTCAA
CAGCGGTAAGATCCTTGAGAGTTTTCGCCCCGAAGAACGCTTTCCAATGATGAGCACTTTTAAAGTTCTG
CTATGTGGCGCGGTATTATCCCGTATTGACGCCGGGCAAGAGCAACTCGGTCGCCGCATACACTATTCTC
AGAATGACTTGGTTGAGTATTCACCAGTCACAGAAAAGCATCTTACGGATGGCATGACAGTAAGAGAATT
ATGCAGTGCTGCCATAACCATGAGTGATAACACTGCGGCCAACTTACTTCTGACAACGATTGGAGGACCG
AAGGAGCTAACCGCTTTTTTGCACAACATGGGGGATCATGTAACTCGCCTTGATCGTTGGGAACCGGAGC
TGAATGAAGCCATACCAAACGACGAGCGTGACACCACGATGCCTGTAGCAATGGCAACAACCTTGCGTAA
ACTATTAACTGGCGAACTACTTACTCTAGCTTCCCGGCAACAGTTGATAGACTGGATGGAGGCGGATAAA
GTTGCAGGACCACTTCTGCGCTCGGCCCTTCCGGCTGGCTGGTTTATTGCTGATAAATCTGGAGCCGGTG
AGCGTGGGTCTCGCGGTATCATTGCAGCACTGGGGCCAGATGGTAAGCCCTCCCGTATCGTAGTTATCTA
CACGACGGGGAGTCAGGCAACTATGGATGAACGAAATAGACAGATCGCTGAGATAGGTGCCTCACTGATT
AAGCATTGGTAACCGATTCTAGGTGCATTGGCGCAGAAAAAAATGCCTGATGCGACGCTGCGCGTCTTAT
ACTCCCACATATGCCAGATTCAGCAACGGATACGGCTTCCCCAACTTGCCCACTTCCATACGTGTCCTCC
TTACCAGAAATTTATCCTTAAGATCGTTTAAACTCGACTCTGGCTCTATCGAATCTCCGTCGTTTCGAGC
TTACGCGAACAGCCGTGGCGCTCATTTGCTCGTCGGGCATCGAATCTCGTCAGCTATCGTCAGCTTACCT
TTTTGGCAGCGATCGCGGCTCCCGACATCTTGGACCATTAGCTCCACAGGTATCTTCTTCCCTCTAGTGG
TCATAACAGCAGCTTCAGCTACCTCTCAATTCAAAAAACCCCTCAAGACCCGTTTAGAGGCCCCAAGGGG
TTATGCTATCAATCGTTGCGTTACACACACAAAAAACCAACACACATCCATCTTCGATGGATAGCGATTT
TATTATCTAACTGCTGATCGAGTGTAGCCAGATCTAGTAATCAATTACGGGGTCATTAGTTCATAGCCCA
TATATGGAGTTCCGCGTTACATAACTTACGGTAAATGGCCCGCCTGGCTGACCGCCCAACGACCCCCGCC
CATTGACGTCAATAATGACGTATGTTCCCATAGTAACGCCAATAGGGACTTTCCATTGACGTCAATGGGT
GGAGTATTTACGGTAAACTGCCCACTTGGCAGTACATCAAGTGTATCATATGCCAAGTACGCCCCCTATT
GACGTCAATGACGGTAAATGGCCCGCCTGGCATTATGCCCAGTACATGACCTTATGGGACTTTCCTACTT
GGCAGTACATCTACGTATTAGTCATCGCTATTACCATGCTGATGCGGTTTTGGCAGTACATCAATGGGCG
TGGATAGCGGTTTGACTCACGGGGATTTCCAAGTCTCCACCCCATTGACGTCAATGGGAGTTTGTTTTGG
CACCAAAATCAACGGGACTTTCCAAAATGTCGTAACAACTCCGCCCCATTGACGCAAATGGGCGGTAGGC
GTGTACGGTGGGAGGTCTATATAAGCAGAGCTGGTTTAGTGAACCGTCAGATCAGATCTTTGTCGATCCT
ACCATCCACTCGACACACCCGCCAGCGGCCGC
Features (pLannotate 1.2.2; 21 found; start..end, strand, type, name):
      5..187     +  CDS            NS6_SARS2: Experimental evidence at protein level: Swiss-Prot protein existence level 1. Disrupts cell nuclear import complex formation by tethering karyopherin alpha 2 and karyopherin beta 1 to the membrane. Retention of import factors at the ER/Golgi membrane leads to a loss of transport into the nucleus. Thereby prevents STAT1 nuclear translocation in response to interferon signaling, thus blocking the expression of interferon stimulated genes (ISGs) that display multiple antiviral activities (PubMed:33097660). Suppresses IFN-beta production possibly by blocking IRF3 nuclear translocation (PubMed:3297
    209..535     +  CDS            trxA: THIO_ECO57 - Experimental evidence at protein level: Swiss-Prot protein existence level 1. Participates in various redox reactions through the reversible oxidation of its active center dithiol to a disulfide and catalyzes dithiol-disulfide exchange reactions. From Escherichia coli O157:H7.
    557..574     +  CDS            6xHis: 6xHis affinity tag
    651..772     -  polyA_signal   SV40 poly(A) signal: SV40 polyadenylation signal
    795..864     -  CDS            large T antigen (fragment): large T antigen from SV40 (simian virus 40)
    887..933     +  terminator     T7 terminator: transcription terminator for bacteriophage T7 RNA polymerase
    963..1099    +  terminator     rrnG terminator: transcription terminator from the E. coli ribosomal RNA rrnG operon (Albrechtsen et al., 1991)
   1144..1215    +  misc_feature   3' β-globin insulator: insulator downstream of the human β-globin locus (Farrell et al., 2002)
   1441..2029    -  rep_origin     ori: high-copy-number ColE1/pMB1/pBR322/pUC origin of replication
   2201..2265    -  CDS            bla(M) (fragment): β-lactamase lacking the signal sequence; bla(M); allows cytosolic expression of β-lactamase
   2529..3738    +  promoter       UbC promoter: human ubiquitin C promoter
   3742..4339    +  CDS            PuroR (fragment): puromycin N-acetyltransferase; pac from Streptomyces; confers resistance to puromycin
   4368..4416    +  polyA_signal   poly(A) signal: synthetic polyadenylation signal
   4682..5542    +  CDS            AmpR: β-lactamase; bla; confers resistance to ampicillin, carbenicillin, and related antibiotics
   5555..5691    +  terminator     rrnG terminator: transcription terminator from the E. coli ribosomal RNA rrnG operon (Albrechtsen et al., 1991)
   5836..5907    +  misc_feature   5' β-globin insulator: insulator upstream of the human β-globin locus (Farrell et al., 2002)
   5912..5958    -  terminator     T7 terminator: transcription terminator for bacteriophage T7 RNA polymerase
   5976..6024    -  polyA_signal   poly(A) signal: synthetic polyadenylation signal
   6105..6408    +  enhancer       CMV enhancer: human cytomegalovirus immediate early enhancer
   6481..6498    -  promoter       CMV promoter (fragment): human cytomegalovirus (CMV) immediate early promoter
   6561..6612    +  promoter       CMVd2 promoter: truncated human cytomegalovirus (CMV) immediate early promoter that yields moderately reduced expression relative to the full-length promoter
