[The description below was written by a language model from this plasmid's Addgene catalogue record and pLannotate feature annotations shown in this document.]
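Description:
pGBW-m4133347 is a mammalian expression plasmid built on the pTwist_CMV_Puro_6 backbone for producing the wild-type SARS-CoV-2 ORF6 accessory protein. It is propagated in E. coli as a high-copy plasmid through a ColE1/pUC-type origin and selected with ampicillin via a full-length β-lactamase gene. A short additional β-lactamase fragment is also annotated. For selection in mammalian cells, a human ubiquitin C promoter drives a puromycin N-acetyltransferase gene followed by a synthetic polyadenylation signal.

The ORF6 coding sequence lies downstream of the CMV immediate-early enhancer and promoter elements. The annotation reports these promoter elements as a CMV fragment and a truncated CMVd2 form, whereas the catalogue entry simply lists CMV. ORF6 is followed in the same orientation by E. coli thioredoxin (trxA) and a 6xHis tag. The catalogue describes this as a C-terminal, TEV-cleavable TRX fusion supplied by the backbone. The TEV site is not separately annotated, and the His tag appears only in the feature table. Thioredoxin is commonly used as a solubility-enhancing partner, and the His tag allows affinity purification or detection.

An SV40 poly(A) region is annotated downstream of the cassette, though on the reverse strand. The expression unit is flanked by bacterial T7 and rrnG terminators and by human β-globin 5' and 3' insulator elements, which help isolate it from neighbouring transcription. According to the feature annotation, ORF6 interferes with nuclear import and thereby blocks STAT1 translocation and interferon-stimulated gene expression. The plasmid therefore suits transient or puromycin-selected expression of tagged ORF6 for studying its function or interactions, or for purifying it.
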