Addgene plasmid #152057: pGBW-m4133347
Purpose: Mammalian expression plasmid for SARS-CoV-2 ORF6 protein
Depositing lab: Ginkgo Bioworks & Benjie Chen. Depositing organization: Ginkgo Bioworks.
Backbone
  Vector backbone: pTwist_CMV_Puro_6
  Backbone size w/o insert (bp): 6080
  Vector type: Mammalian Expression
  Selectable markers: Puromycin
Growth in bacteria
  Bacterial resistance: Ampicillin, 100 μg/mL
  Growth temperature: 37°C
  Growth strain: DH5alpha
  Copy number: High Copy
Gene/Insert
  Gene/Insert name: SARS-CoV-2 ORF6 protein
  Species: Severe acute respiratory syndrome coronavirus 2
  Insert size (bp): 179
  Mutation: wt
  Entrez Gene: ORF6 (a.k.a. GU280_gp06)
  Promoter: CMV
  Tag / fusion protein: Cleavable TEV;TRX (C terminal on backbone)
  Cloning method: Unknown
Resource information
  A portion of this plasmid was derived from a plasmid made by: GinkgoBioworks
Depositor comments: NCBI reference sequence: YP_009724394.1
How to cite: pGBW-m4133347 was a gift from Ginkgo Bioworks & Benjie Chen (Addgene plasmid # 152057 ; http://n2t.net/addgene:152057 ; RRID:Addgene_152057)
